Addgene plasmid #126228: pGWB14-LYX010
Purpose: With a Nicotiana benthamiana transcription factor in PGWB14 backbone, for Agrobacterium mediated transient or stable expression corresponding transcription factor fused with a C-terminal HA tag.
Depositing lab: Silin Zhong. Depositing organization: Chinese University of Hong Kong.
Backbone
  Vector backbone: pGWB14
  Vector type: Plant Expression
  Selectable markers: Hygromycin
Growth in bacteria
  Bacterial resistance: Kanamycin, 50 μg/mL
  Growth temperature: 37°C
  Growth strain: DH5alpha
  Copy number: Low Copy
Gene/Insert
  Gene/Insert name: Niben101Scf09236g00001.1
  Species: Nicotiana benthamiana
  Promoter: CaMV 35S
  Tag / fusion protein: HA (C terminal on insert)
  Cloning method: Gibson Cloning
Terms and licenses: Academic/Nonprofit Terms; Industry Terms: Not Available to Industry
How to cite: pGWB14-LYX010 was a gift from Silin Zhong (Addgene plasmid # 126228 ; http://n2t.net/addgene:126228 ; RRID:Addgene_126228)
