[The description below was written by a language model from this plasmid's Addgene catalogue record and pLannotate feature annotations shown in this document.]
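Description:
pGWB14-LYX010 is a plant binary expression vector built on the pGWB14 backbone for Agrobacterium-mediated transient or stable expression of a Nicotiana benthamiana transcription factor (gene model Niben101Scf09236g00001.1) carrying a C-terminal HA tag. The backbone is a low-copy, broad-host-range IncP-type replicon: the annotated oriV with its trans-acting replication protein trfA supports maintenance in both E. coli and Agrobacterium, and oriT with traJ permits conjugal mobilisation. Bacterial selection is by kanamycin (KanR). Remnants of tetracycline-resistance genes, an IS1 element and other fragmentary annotations are also annotated in the backbone.

Between the nopaline-type right and left T-DNA border repeats, the feature table shows three plant expression units. The main cassette places the insert under a CaMV 35S promoter, flanked by attB1 and attB2 Gateway sites, followed by a 3xHA epitope and the NOS terminator. The annotation tool matches the open reading frame by similarity to Arabidopsis ERF3, a GCC-box-binding transcriptional repressor, suggesting the N. benthamiana protein is an ERF-family factor, although the catalogue entry does not state its family. The record lists Gibson cloning as the assembly method. A second 35S-driven cassette, not mentioned in the catalogue fields, encodes the tomato bushy stunt virus P19 silencing suppressor with a CaMV poly(A) signal, which would be expected to boost transient expression by limiting post-transcriptional gene silencing. The third unit is a 35S-driven hygromycin phosphotransferase gene with a NOS terminator, providing hygromycin selection of stably transformed plants. The HA tag allows detection or immunoprecipitation of the expressed factor.
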