Features (pLannotate 1.2.2; 36 found; start..end, strand, type, name):
      3..89      -  CDS            traI (fragment): TRAI6_ECOLX - Experimental evidence at protein level: Swiss-Prot protein existence level 1. The initiation process of transfer DNA synthesis requires the interaction of at least three plasmid-specific components (TraH, I, and J) at the transfer origin resulting in the assembly of a specialised nucleoprotein complex - the relaxosome. Site- and strand-specific cleavage at the transfer origin is dependent on TraI and TraJ. From Escherichia coli.
    127..498     -  CDS            traJ: oriT-recognizing protein; traJ
    531..640     -  oriT           oriT: incP origin of transfer
    772..962     +  rep_origin     ori (fragment): high-copy-number ColE1/pMB1/pBR322/pUC origin of replication
   1321..1971    -  CDS            TetR: tetracycline resistance regulatory protein; tetR
   2077..2326    +  CDS            TcR (fragment): tetracycline efflux protein; tetA; confers resistance to tetracycline
   2436..2460    -  misc_feature   RB T-DNA repeat: right border repeat from nopaline C58 T-DNA
   2490..2508    +  misc_feature   MCS (fragment): pUC18/19 multiple cloning site
   2559..2904    +  promoter       CaMV 35S promoter: strong constitutive promoter from cauliflower mosaic virus
   2856..2902    +  promoter       minimal CaMV 35S promoter: minimal 35S promoter from cauliflower mosaic virus
   2914..2932    -  misc_feature   MCS (fragment): pUC18/19 multiple cloning site
   2943..3458    +  CDS            P19_TBSVC: Experimental evidence at protein level: Swiss-Prot protein existence level 1. Acts as a suppressor of RNA-mediated gene silencing, also known as post-transcriptional gene silencing (PTGS), a mechanism of plant viral defense that limits the accumulation of viral RNAs. Binds to short interfering RNAs (siRNAs) with high affinity. Acts as a molecular caliper to specifically select siRNAs based on the length of the duplex region of the RNA (By similarity). From Tomato bushy stunt virus (strain Cherry) (TBSV).
   3531..3707    +  polyA_signal   CaMV poly(A) signal: cauliflower mosaic virus polyadenylation signal
   4210..4551    +  promoter       CaMV 35S promoter: strong constitutive promoter from cauliflower mosaic virus
   4577..4601    +  protein_bind   attB1: mutant version of attB; recombination site for the Gateway® BP reaction BP Clonase™
   4613..5263    +  CDS            ERF3: ERF82_ARATH - Also known as ERF-3, ERF082. Experimental evidence at protein level: Swiss-Prot protein existence level 1. Acts as a transcriptional repressor. Binds to the GCC-box pathogenesis-related promoter element. Involved in the regulation of gene expression by stress factors and by components of stress signal transduction pathways and could also regulate other AtERFs. From Arabidopsis thaliana (Mouse-ear cress).
   5277..5301    -  protein_bind   attB2: mutant version of attB; recombination site for the Gateway® BP reaction BP Clonase™
   5330..5419    +  CDS            3xHA: three tandem HA epitope tags
   5453..5705    +  terminator     NOS terminator: nopaline synthase terminator and poly(A) signal
   6134..6386    -  terminator     NOS terminator: nopaline synthase terminator and poly(A) signal
   6410..6838    -  CDS            nos (fragment): DHNO_AGRT7 - Protein inferred from homology: Swiss-Prot protein existence level 3. From Agrobacterium tumefaciens (strain T37).
   6854..7879    -  CDS            HygR: aminoglycoside phosphotransferase from E. coli; aph(4)-Ia; confers resistance to hygromycin
   7889..8233    -  promoter       CaMV 35S promoter: strong constitutive promoter from cauliflower mosaic virus
   7890..7936    -  promoter       minimal CaMV 35S promoter: minimal 35S promoter from cauliflower mosaic virus
   8371..8526    +  CDS            lacZα (fragment) (sequence partly withheld): LacZα fragment of β-galactosidase; lacZ fragment
   8524..8824    +  rep_origin     M13 ori (fragment) (sequence partly withheld): M13 bacteriophage origin of replication; arrow indicates direction of (+) strand synthesis
   8825..8955    +  CDS            lacI (fragment): lac repressor; lacI; The lac repressor binds to the lac operator to inhibit transcription in E. coli. This inhibition can be relieved by adding lactose or isopropyl-β-D-thiogalactopyranoside (IPTG).
   9009..9033    -  misc_feature   LB T-DNA repeat: left border repeat from nopaline C58 T-DNA
  10490..10609   -  CDS            tetR (fragment): TETR1_ECOLX - Experimental evidence at protein level: Swiss-Prot protein existence level 1. TetR is the repressor of the tetracycline resistance element; its N-terminal region forms a helix-turn-helix structure and binds DNA. Binding of tetracycline to TetR reduces the repressor affinity for the tetracycline resistance gene (tetA) promoter operator sites. From Escherichia coli.
  10629..11777   -  CDS            trfA: trans-acting replication protein that binds to and activates oriV
  12076..12870   -  CDS            KanR: aminoglycoside phosphotransferase; aphA-3; confers resistance to kanamycin
  13062..13829   +  mobile_element IS1: prokaryotic transposable element IS1
  13838..13987   -  CDS            satA (fragment): STA_BACSU - Also known as yyaR. Experimental evidence at protein level: Swiss-Prot protein existence level 1. Involved in resistance to streptothricin, a broad-spectrum antibiotic produced by streptomycetes. Detoxifies streptothricin via acetylation of the beta amino group of the first beta-lysyl moiety of streptothricin. From Bacillus subtilis (strain 168).
  13986..14180   -  CDS            satA (fragment): STA_BACSU - Also known as yyaR. Experimental evidence at protein level: Swiss-Prot protein existence level 1. Involved in resistance to streptothricin, a broad-spectrum antibiotic produced by streptomycetes. Detoxifies streptothricin via acetylation of the beta amino group of the first beta-lysyl moiety of streptothricin. From Bacillus subtilis (strain 168).
  14183..14458   -  CDS            klaC (fragment): KLAC_ECOLX - Also known as telB. Protein predicted: Swiss-Prot protein existence level 4. Belongs to the kla operon, which is associated with cryptic tellurite resistance, and IncW plasmid fertility inhibition. From Escherichia coli.
  14522..15153   -  rep_origin     oriV: incP origin of replication
>Addgene plasmid #126228 | pGWB14-LYX010 | addgene full sequence | sequence record 246264 | Addgene NGS Result
TCGGTCTTGCCTTGCTCGTCGGTGATGTACTTCACCAGCTCCGCGAAGTCGCTCTTCTTGATGGAGCGCA
TGGGGACGTGCTTGGCAATCACGCGCACCCCCCGGCCGTTTTAGCGGCTAAAAAAGTCATGGCTCTGCCC
TCGGGCGGACCACGCCCATCATGACCTTGCCAAGCTCGTCCTGCTTCTCTTCGATCTTCGCCAGCAGGGC
GAGGATCGTGGCATCACCGAACCGCGCCGTGCGCGGGTCGTCGGTGAGCCAGAGTTTCAGCAGGCCGCCC
AGGCGGCCCAGGTCGCCATTGATGCGGGCCAGCTCGCGGACGTGCTCATAGTCCACGACGCCCGTGATTT
TGTAGCCCTGGCCGACGGCCAGCAGGTAGGCCGACAGGCTCATGCCGGCCGCCGCCGCCTTTTCCTCAAT
CGCTCTTCGTTCGTCTGGAAGGCAGTACACCTTGATAGGTGGGCTGCCCTTCCTGGTTGGCTTGGTTTCA
TCAGCCATCCGCTTGCCCTCATCTGTTACGCCGGCGGTAGCCGGCCAGCCTCGCAGAGCAGGATTCCCGT
TGAGCACCGCCAGGTGCGAATAAGGGACAGTGAAGAAGGAACACCCGCTCGCGGGTGGGCCTACTTCACC
TATCCTGCCCGGCTGACGCCGTTGGATACACCAAGGAAAGTCTACACGAACCCTTTGGCAAAATCCTGTA
TATCGTGCGAAAAAGGATGGATATACCGAAAAAATCGCTATAATGACCCCGAAGCAGGGTTATGCAGCGG
AAAAGCGCCACGCTTCCCGAAGGGAGAAAGGCGGACAGGTATCCGGTAAGCGGCAGGGTCGGAACAGGAG
AGCGCACGAGGGAGCTTCCAGGGGGAAACGCCTGGTATCTTTATAGTCCTGTCGGGTTTCGCCACCTCTG
ACTTGAGCGTCGATTTTTGTGATGCTCGTCAGGGGGGCGGAGCCTATGGAAAAACGCCAGCAACGCGGCC
TTTTTACGGTTCCTGGCCTTTTGCTGGCCTTTTGCTCACATGTTCTTTCCTGCGTTATCCCCTGATTCTG
TGGATAACCGTATTACCGCCTTTGAGTGAGCTGATACCGCTCGCCGCAGCCGAACGACCGAGCGCAGCGA
GTCAGTGAGCGAGGAAGCGGAAGAGCGCCAGAAGGCCGCCAGAGAGGCCGAGCGCGGCCGTGAGGCTTGG
ACGCTAGGGCAGGGCATGAAAAAGCCCGTAGCGGGCTGCTACGGGCGTCTGACGCGGTGGAAAGGGGGAG
GGGATGTTGTCTACATGGCTCTGCTGTAGTGAGTGGGTTGCGCTCCGGCAGCGGTCCTGATCAATCGTCA
CCCTTTCTCGGTCCTTCAACGTTCCTGACAACGAGCCTCCTTTTCGCCAATCCATCGACAATCACCGCGA
GTCCCTGCTCGAACGCTGCGTCCGGACCGGCTTCGTCGAAGGCGTCTATCGCGGCCCGCAACAGCGGCGA
GAGCGGAGCCTGTTCAACGGTGCCGCCGCGCTCGCCGGCATCGCTGTCGCCGGCCTGCTCCTCAAGCACG
GCCCCAACAGTGAAGTAGCTGATTGTCATCAGCGCATTGACGGCGTCCCCGGCCGAAAAACCCGCCTCGC
AGAGGAAGCGAAGCTGCGCGTCGGCCGTTTCCATCTGCGGTGCGCCCGGTCGCGTGCCGGCATGGATGCG
CGCGCCATCGCGGTAGGCGAGCAGCGCCTGCCTGAAGCTGCGGGCATTCCCGATCAGAAATGAGCGCCAG
TCGTCGTCGGCTCTCGGCACCGAATGCGTATGATTCTCCGCCAGCATGGCTTCGGCCAGTGCGTCGAGCA
GCGCCCGCTTGTTCCTGAAGTGCCAGTAAAGCGCCGGCTGCTGAACCCCCAACCGTTCCGCCAGTTTGCG
TGTCGTCAGACCGTCTACGCCGACCTCGTTCAACAGGTCCAGGGCGGCACGGATCACTGTATTCGGCTGC
AACTTTGTCATGCTTGACACTTTATCACTGATAAACATAATATGTCCACCAACTTATCAGTGATAAAGAA
TCCGCGCGTTCAATCGGACCAGCGGAGGCTGGTCCGGAGGCCAGACGTGAAACCCAACATACCCCTGATC
GTAATTCTGAGCACTGTCGCGCTCGACGCTGTCGGCATCGGCCTGATTATGCCGGTGCTGCCGGGCCTCC
TGCGCGATCTGGTTCACTCGAACGACGTCACCGCCCACTATGGCATTCTGCTGGCGCTGTATGCGTTGGT
GCAATTTGCCTGCGCACCTGTGCTGGGCGCGCTGTCGGATCGTTTCGGGCGGCGGCCAATCTTGCTCGTC
TCGCTGGCCGGCGCCAGATCTGGGGAACCCTGTGGTTGGCATGCACATACAAATGGACGAACGGATAAAC
CTTTTCACGCCCTTTTAAATATCCGATTATTCTAATAAACGCTCTTTTCTCTTAGGTTTACCCGCCAATA
TATCCTGTCAAACACTGATAGTTTAAACGTTGCGATTAAGAATTCGAGCTCGGTACCCCCCTACTCCAAA
AATGTCAAAGATACAGTCTCAGAAGACCAAAGGGCTATTGAGACTTTTCAACAAAGGGTAATTTCGGGAA
ACCTCCTCGGATTCCATTGCCCAGCTATCTGTCACTTCATCGAAAGGACAGTAGAAAAGGAAGGTGGCTC
CTACAAATGCCATCATTGCGATAAAGGAAAGGCTATCATTCAAGATGCCTCTGCCGACAGTGGTCCCAAA
GATGGACCCCCACCCACGAGGAGCATCGTGGAAAAAGAAGACGTTCCAACCACGTCTTCAAAGCAAGTGG
ATTGATGTGACATCTCCACTGACGTAAGGGATGACGCACAATCCCACTATCCTTCGCAAGACCCTTCCTC
TATATAAGGAAGTTCATTTCATTTGGAGAGGACAGCCCAAGCTTCGACTCTAGAGGATCCCCTTAAATCG
ATATGGAACGAGCTATACAAGGAAACGACGCTAGGGAACAAGCTAACAGTGAACGTTGGGATGGAGGATC
AGGAGGTACCACTTCTCCCTTCAAACTTCCTGACGAAAGTCCGAGTTGGACTGAGTGGCGGCTACATAAC
GATGAGACGAATTCGAATCAAGATAATCCCCTTGGTTTCAAGGAAAGCTGGGGTTTCGGGAAAGTTGTAT
TTAAGAGATATCTCAGATACGACAGGACGGAAGCTTCACTGCACAGAGTCCTTGGATCTTGGACGGGAGA
TTCGGTTAACTATGCAGCATCTCGATTTTTCGGTTTCGACCAGATCGGATGTACCTATAGTATTCGGTTT
CGAGGAGTTAGTATCACCGTTTCTGGAGGGTCTCGAACTCTTCAGCATCTCTGTGAGATGGCAATTCGGT
CTAAGCAAGAACTGCTACAGCTTGCCCCAATCGAAGTGGAAAGTAATGTATCAAGAGGATGCCCTGAAGG
TACTCAAACCTTCGAAAAAGAAAGCGAGTAAGTCGAGGGCGAGCTCGAATTCGGTACGCTGAAATCACCA
GTCTCTCTCTACAAATCTATCTCTCTCTATTTTCTCCATAAATAATGTGTGAGTAGTTTCCCGATAAGGG
AAATTAGGGTTCTTATAGGGTTTCGCTCATGTGTTGAGCATATAAGAAACCCTTAGTATGTATTTGTATT
TGTAAAATACTTCTATCAATAAAATTTCTAATTCCTAAAACCAAAATCCAGTACTAAAATCCAGATCTCC
CTGCAGGTCCCCAGATTAGCCTTTTCAATTTCAGAAAGAATGCTAACCCACAGATGGTTAGAGAGGCTTA
CGCAGCAGGTCTCATCAAGACGATCTACCCGAGCAATAATCTCCAGGAAATCAAATACCTTCCCAAGAAG
GTTAAAGATGCAGTCAAAAGATTCAGGACTAACTGCATCAAGAACACAGAGAAAGATATATTTCTCAAGA
TCAGAAGTACTATTCCAGTATGGACGATTCAAGGCTTGCTTCACAAACCAAGGCAAGTAATAGAGATTGG
AGTCTCTAAAAAGGTAGTTCCCACTGAATCAAAGGCCATGGAGTCAAAGATTCAAATAGAGGACCTAACA
GAACTCGCCGTAAAGACTGGCGAACAGTTCATACAGAGTCTCTTACGACTCAATGACAAGAAGAAAATCT
TCGTCAACATGGTGGAGCACGACACACTTGTCTACTCCAAAAATATCAAAGATACAGTCTCAGAAGACCA
AAGGGCAATTGAGACTTTTCAACAAAGGGTAATATCCGGAAACCTCCTCGGATTCCATTGCCCAGCTATC
TGTCACTTTATTGTGAAGATAGTGGAAAAGGAAGGTGGCTCCTACAAATGCCATCATTGCGATAAAGGAA
AGGCCATCGTTGAAGATGCCTCTGCCGACAGTGGTCCCAAAGATGGACCCCCACCCACGAGGAGCATCGT
GGAAAAAGAAGACGTTCCAACCACGTCTTCAAAGCAAGTGGATTGATGTGATATCTCCACTGACGTAAGG
GATGACGCACAATCCCACTATCCTTCGCAAGACCCTTCCTCTATATAAGGAAGTTCATTTCATTTGGAGA
GAACACGGGGGACTCTAGAGTTATCAACAAGTTTGTACAAAAAAGCAGGCTCCACCACTAGTATGCGGAG
AGGTAGAGCAACCGCGGCGGCGAAGCAAGCGGCAGAGGCTGCACCGGCGGCTGGATCTGGAGGATTAAAA
GAGATTAGGTTTCGTGGAGTCAGAAAACGGCCGTGGGGAAGATTTGCGGCGGAGATTAGAGACCCGTGGA
AAAAAACTAGGGTTTGGCTTGGCACTTTTGATTCAGCTGAAGAAGCCGCTAAAGCTTATGACGCTGCAGC
TCGGACTCTTCGGGGACCTAAAGCAAAAACTAATTTCCCTTTACCTCCGTATTCTCACTTCAATCAAACC
GTAAACCCTAACGACCCGTTTATTGACCCGAGATTGTACTCACTGGAAAATCACCCGATTGTTATTCAAA
GACCTACATCGAGCAGCATGAGTAGTACCGTAGAATCCTTCAGTGGGCCCAGGCCGCCGCCACGTCAGCA
AACGGCGGTGTTGCCTTCGAGAAAACATCCTCGATCGCCGCCGGTCGTACCGGATGACTGCCGGAGTGAT
TGTGACTCGTCGTCTTCTGTTGTTGAAGACGGCAATTGTGACAATGAATATGATAATATCGTTTCCTCAG
TTTTCCGGAAGCCGTTGTCTTTCGATCTCAACTTTCCGCCGCCGATGGATGCTGATTCTGATGATCTTCA
CTGCACAGCATTATGCCTTCCCGGGGACCCAGCTTTCTTGTACAAAGTGGTTGATAACAGCGGGTTAATT
AACATCTTTTACCCATACGATGTTCCTGACTATGCGGGCTATCCCTATGACGTCCCGGACTATGCAGGAT
CCTATCCATATGACGTTCCAGATTACGCTGCTCAGTGCAGCGCTTAGAGCTCGAATTTCCCCGATCGTTC
AAACATTTGGCAATAAAGTTTCTTAAGATTGAATCCTGTTGCCGGTCTTGCGATGATTATCATATAATTT
CTGTTGAATTACGTTAAGCATGTAATAATTAACATGTAATGCATGACGTTATTTATGAGATGGGTTTTTA
TGATTAGAGTCCCGCAATTATACATTTAATACGCGATAGAAAACAAAATATAGCGCGCAAACTAGGATAA
ATTATCGCGCGCGGTGTCATCTATGTTACTAGATCGGGAATTAGCTTCATCAACGCAAGACATGCGCACG
ACCGTCTGACAGGAGAGGAATTTCCGACGAGCACAGAAAGGACTTGCTCTTGGACGTAGGCCTATTTCTC
AGGCACATGTATCAAGTGTTCGGACGTGGGTTTTCGATGGTGTATCAGCCGCCGCCAACTGGGAGATGAG
GAGGCTTTCTTGGGGGGCAGTCAGCAGTTCATTTCACAAGACAGAGGAACTTGTAAGGAGATGCACTGAT
TTATCTTGGCGCAAACCAGCAGGACGAATTAGTGGGAATAGCCCGCGAATATCTAAGTTATGCCTGTCGG
CATGAGCAGAAACTTCCAATTCGAAACAGTTTGGAGAGGTTGTTTTTGGGCATACCTTTTGTTAGTCAGC
CTCTCGATTGCTCATCGTCATTACACAGTACCGAAGTTTGATCGATCTAGTAACATAGATGACACCGCGC
GCGATAATTTATCCTAGTTTGCGCGCTATATTTTGTTTTCTATCGCGTATTAAATGTATAATTGCGGGAC
TCTAATCATAAAAACCCATCTCATAAATAACGTCATGCATTACATGTTAATTATTACATGCTTAACGTAA
TTCAACAGAAATTATATGATAATCATCGCAAGACCGGCAACAGGATTCAATCTTAAGAAACTTTATTGCC
AAATGTTTGAACGATCTGCTTCGACGCACTCCTTCTTTACTCCACCATCTCGTCCTTATTGAAAACGTGG
GTAGCACCAAAACGAATCAAGTCGCTGGAACTGAAGTTACCAATCACGCTGGATGATTTGCCAGTTGGAT
TAATCTTGCCTTTCCCCGCATGAATAATATTGATGAATGCATGCGTGAGGGGTATTTCGATTTTGGCAAT
AGCTGCAATTGCCGCGACATCCTCCAACGAGCATAATTCTTCAGAAAAATAGCGATGTTCCATGTTGTCA
GGGCATGCATGATGCACGTTATGAGGTGACGGTGCTAGGCAGTATTCCCTCAAAGTTTCATAGTCAGTAT
CATATTCATCATTGCATTCCTGCAAGAGAGAATTGAGACGCAATCCACACGCTGCGGCAACCTTCCGGCG
TTCGTGGTCTATTTGCTCTTGGACGTTGCAAACGTAAGTGTTGGATCCCGGTCGGCATCTACTCTATTCC
TTTGCCCTCGGACGAGTGCTGGGGCGTCGGTTTCCACTATCGGCGAGTACTTCTACACAGCCATCGGTCC
AGACGGCCGCGCTTCTGCGGGCGATTTGTGTACGCCCGACAGTCCCGGCTCCGGATCGGACGATTGCGTC
GCATCGACCCTGCGCCCAAGCTGCATCATCGAAATTGCCGTCAACCAAGCTCTGATAGAGTTGGTCAAGA
CCAATGCGGAGCATATACGCCCGGAGCCGCGGCGATCCTGCAAGCTCCGGATGCCTCCGCTCGAAGTAGC
GCGTCTGCTGCTCCATACAAGCCAACCACGGCCTCCAGAAGAAGATGTTGGCGACCTCGTATTGGGAATC
CCCGAACATCGCCTCGCTCCAGTCAATGACCGCTGTTATGCGGCCATTGTCCGTCAGGACATTGTTGGAG
CCGAAATCCGCGTGCACGAGGTGCCGGACTTCGGGGCAGTCCTCGGCCCAAAGCATCAGCTCATCGAGAG
CCTGCGCGACGGACGCACTGACGGTGTCGTCCATCACAGTTTGCCAGTGATACACATGGGGATCAGCAAT
CGCGCATATGAAATCACGCCATGTAGTGTATTGACCGATTCCTTGCGGTCCGAATGGGCCGAACCCGCTC
GTCTGGCTAAGATCGGCCGCAGCGATCGCATCCATGGCCTCCGCGACCGGCTGCAGAACAGCGGGCAGTT
CGGTTTCAGGCAGGTCTTGCAACGTGACACCCTGTGCACGGCGGGAGATGCAATAGGTCAGGCTCTCGCT
GAATTCCCCAATGTCAAGCACTTCCGGAATCGGGAGCGCGGCCGATGCAAAGTGCCGATAAACATAACGA
TCTTTGTAGAAACCATCGGCGCAGCTATTTACCCGCAGGACATATCCACGCCCTCCTACATCGAAGCTGA
AAGCACGAGATTCTTCGCCCTCCGAGAGCTGCATCAGGTCGGAGACGCTGTCGAACTTTTCGATCAGAAA
CTTCTCGACAGACGTCGCGGTGAGTTCAGGCTTTTTCATATCGGGGTCGTCCTCTCCAAATGAAATGAAC
TTCCTTATATAGAGGAAGGGTCTTGCGAAGGATAGTGGGATTGTGCGTCATCCCTTACGTCAGTGGAGAT
ATCACATCAATCCACTTGCTTTGAAGACGTGGTTGGAACGTCTTCTTTTTCCACGATGCTCCTCGTGGGT
GGGGGTCCATCTTTGGGACCACTGTCGGCAGAGGCATCTTGAACGATAGCCTTTCCTTTATCGCAATGAT
GGCATTTGTAGGTGCCACCTTCCTTTTCTACTGTCCTTTTGATGAAGTGACAGATAGCTGGGCAATGGAA
TCCGAGGAGGTTTCCCGATATTACCCTTTGTTGAAAAGTCTCAATAGCCCTTTGGTCTTCTGAGACTGTA
TCTTTGATATTCTTGGAGTAGACGAGAGTGTCGTGCTCCACCATGTTGACGGATCTCTAGGACGCGTCGA
CGCGTCGACGCGTCGACGCGTCGACGCGTCCTAGAAGCTAATTCACTGGCCGTCGTTTTACAACGTCGTG
ACTGGGAAAACCCTGGCGTTACCCAACTTAATCGCCTTGCAGCACATCCCCCTTTCGCCAGCTGGCGTAA
TAGCGAAGAGGCCCGCACCGATCGCCCTTCCCAACAGTTGCGCAGCCTGAATG
[44 nt withheld, positions 8524-8567]
C
[141 nt withheld, positions 8569-8709]
CCTTTGACGTTGGAGTCCACGTTCTTT
[37 nt withheld, positions 8737-8773]
ACCCTATCTCGGGCTATTCTTTTGATTTATAAGGGATTTTGCCGATTTCGGAACCACCATCAAACAGGAT
TTTCGCCTGCTGGGGCAAACCAGCGTGGACCGCTTGCTGCAACTCTCTCAGGGCCAGGCGGTGAAGGGCA
ATCAGCTGTTGCCCGTCTCACTGGTGAAAAGAAAAACCACCCCAGTACATTAAAAACGTCCGCAATGTGT
TATTAAGTTGTCTAAGCGTCAATTTGTTTACACCACAATATATCCTGCCACCAGCCAGCCAACAGCTCCC
CGACCGGCAGCTCGGCACAAAATCACCACTCGATACAGGCAGCCCATCAGTCCGGGACGGCGTCAGCGGG
AGAGCCGTTGTAAGGCGGCAGACTTTGCTCATGTTACCGATGCTATTCGGAAGAACGGCAACTAAGCTGC
CGGGTTTGAAACACGGATGATCTCGCGGAGGGTAGCATGTTGATTGTAACGATGACAGAGCGTTGCTGCC
TGTGATCAAATATCATCTCCCTCGCAGAGATCCGAATTATCAGCCTTCTTATTCATTTCTCGCTTAACCG
TGACAGGCTGTCGATCTTGAGAACTATGCCGACATAATAGGAAATCGCTGGATAAAGCCGCTGAGGAAGC
TGAGTGGCGCTATTTCTTTAGAAGTGAACGTTGACGATATCAACTCCCCTATCCATTGCTCACCGAATGG
TACAGGTCGGGGACCCGAAGTTCCGACTGTCGGCCTGATGCATCCCCGGCTGATCGACCCCAGATCTGGG
GCTGAGAAAGCCCAGTAAGGAAACAACTGTAGGTTCGAGTCGCGAGATCCCCCGGAACCAAAGGAAGTAG
GTTAAACCCGCTCCGATCAGGCCGAGCCACGCCAGGCCGAGAACATTGGTTCCTGTAGGCATCGGGATTG
GCGGATCAAACACTAAAGCTACTGGAACGAGCAGAAGTCCTCCGGCCGCCAGTTGCCAGGCGGTAAAGGT
GAGCAGAGGCACGGGAGGTTGCCACTTGCGGGTCAGCACGGTTCCGAACGCCATGGAAACCGCCCCCGCC
AGGCCCGCTGCGACGCCGACAGGATCTAGCGCTGCGTTTGGTGTCAACACCAACAGCGCCACGCCCGCAG
TTCCGCAAATAGCCCCCAGGACCGCCATCAATCGTATCGGGCTACCTAGCAGAGCGGCAGAGATGAACAC
GACCATCAGCGGCTGCACAGCGCCTACCGTCGCCGCGACCCCGCCCGGCAGGCGGTAGACCGAAATAAAC
AACAAGCTCCAGAATAGCGAAATATTAAGTGCGCCGAGGATGAAGATGCGCATCCACCAGATTCCCGTTG
GAATCTGTCGGACGATCATCACGAGCAATAAACCCGCCGGCAACGCCCGCAGCAGCATACCGGCGACCCC
TCGGCCTCGCTGTTCGGGCTCCACGAAAACGCCGGACAGATGCGCCTTGTGAGCGTCCTTGGGGCCGTCC
TCCTGTTTGAAGACCGACAGCCCAATGATCTCGCCGTCGATGTAGGCGCCGAATGCCACGGCATCTCGCA
ACCGTTCAGCGAACGCCTCCATGGGCTTTTTCTCCTCGTGCTCGTAAACGGACCCGAACATCTCTGGAGC
TTTCTTCAGGGCCGACAATCGGATCTCGCGGAAATCCTGCACGTCGGCCGCTCCAAGCCGTCGAATCTGA
GCCTTAATCACAATTGTCAATTTTAATCCTCTGTTTATCGGCAGTTCGTAGAGCGCGCCGTGCGTCCCGA
GCGATACTGAGCGAAGCAAGTGCGTCGAGCAGTGCCCGCTTGTTCCTGAAATGCCAGTAAAGCGCTGGCT
GCTGAACCCCCAGCCGGAACTGACCCCACAAGGCCCTAGCGTTTGCAATGCACCAGGTCATCATTGACCC
AGGCGTGTTCCACCAGGCCGCTGCCTCGCAACTCTTCGCAGGCTTCGCCGACCTGCTCGCGCCACTTCTT
CACGCGGGTGGAATCCGATCCGCACATGAGGCGGAAGGTTTCCAGCTTGAGCGGGTACGGCTCCCGGTGC
GAGCTGAAATAGTCGAACATCCGTCGGGCCGTCGGCGACAGCTTGCGGTACTTCTCCCATATGAATTTCG
TGTAGTGGTCGCCAGCAAACAGCACGACGATTTCCTCGTCGATCAGGACCTGGCAACGGGACGTTTTCTT
GCCACGGTCCAGGACGCGGAAGCGGTGCAGCAGCGACACCGATTCCAGGTGCCCAACGCGGTCGGACGTG
AAGCCCATCGCCGTCGCCTGTAGGCGCGACAGGCATTCCTCGGCCTTCGTGTAATACCGGCCATTGATCG
ACCAGCCCAGGTCCTGGCAAAGCTCGTAGAACGTGAAGGTGATCGGCTCGCCGATAGGGGTGCGCTTCGC
GTACTCCAACACCTGCTGCCACACCAGTTCGTCATCGTCGGCCCGCAGCTCGACGCCGGTGTAGGTGATC
TTCACGTCCTTGTTGACGTGGAAAATGACCTTGTTTTGCAGCGCCTCGCGCGGGATTTTCTTGTTGCGCG
TGGTGAACAGGGCAGAGCGGGCCGTGTCGTTTGGCATCGCTCGCATCGTGTCCGGCCACGGCGCAATATC
GAACAAGGAAAGCTGCATTTCCTTGATCTGCTGCTTCGTGTGTTTCAGCAACGCGGCCTGCTTGGCCTCG
CTGACCTGTTTTGCCAGGTCCTCGCCGGCGGTTTTTCGCTTCTTGGTCGTCATAGTTCCTCGCGTGTCGA
TGGTCATCGACTTCGCCAAACCTGCCGCCTCCTGTTCGAGACGACGCGAACGCTCCACGGCGGCCGATGG
CGCGGGCAGGGCAGGGGGAGCCAGTTGCACGCTGTCGCGCTCGATCTTGGCCGTAGCTTGCTGGACCATC
GAGCCGACGGACTGGAAGGTTTCGCGGGGCGCACGCATGACGGTGCGGCTTGCGATGGTTTCGGCATCCT
CGGCGGAAAACCCCGCGTCGATCAGTTCTTGCCTGTATGCCTTCCGGTCAAACGTCCGATTCATTCACCC
TCCTTGCGGGATTGCCCCGACTCACGCCGGGGCAATGTGCCCTTATTCCTGATTTGACCCGCCTGGTGCC
TTGGTGTCCAGATAATCCACCTTATCGGCAATGAAGTCGGTCCCGTAGACCGTCTGGCCGTCCTTCTCGT
ACTTGGTATTCCGAATCTTGCCCTGCACGAATACCAGCGACCCCTTGCCCAAATACTTGCCGTGGGCCTC
GGCCTGAGAGCCAAAACACTTGATGCGGAAGAAGTCGGTGCGCTCCTGCTTGTCGCCGGCATCGTTGCGC
CACATCTAGGTACTAAAACAATTCATCCAGTAAAATATAATATTTTATTTTCTCCCAATCAGGCTTGATC
CCCAGTAAGTCAAAAAATAGCTCGACATACTGTTCTTCCCCGATATCCTCCCTGATCGACCGGACGCAGA
AGGCAATGTCATACCACTTGTCCGCCCTGCCGCTTCTCCCAAGATCAATAAAGCCACTTACTTTGCCATC
TTTCACAAAGATGTTGCTGTCTCCCAGGTCGCCGTGGGAAAAGACAAGTTCCTCTTCGGGCTTTTCCGTC
TTTAAAAAATCATACAGCTCGCGCGGATCTTTAAATGGAGTGTCTTCTTCCCAGTTTTCGCAATCCACAT
CGGCCAGATCGTTATTCAGTAAGTAATCCAATTCGGCTAAGCGGCTGTCTAAGCTATTCGTATAGGGACA
ATCCGATATGTCGATGGAGTGAAAGAGCCTGATGCACTCCGCATACAGCTCGATAATCTTTTCAGGGCTT
TGTTCATCTTCATACTCTTCCGAGCAAAGGACGCCATCGGCCTCACTCATGAGCAGATTGCTCCAGCCAT
CATGCCGTTCAAAGTGCAGGACCTTTGGAACAGGCAGCTTTCCTTCCAGCCATAGCATCATGTCCTTTTC
CCGTTCCACATCATAGGTGGTCCCTTTATACCGGCTGTCCGTCATTTTTAAATATAGGTTTTCATTTTCT
CCCACCAGCTTATATACCTTAGCAGGAGACATTCCTTCCGTATCTTTTACGCAGCGGTATTTTTCGATCA
GTTTTTTCAATTCCGGTGATATTCTCATTTTAGCCATTTATTATTTCCTTCCTCTTTTCTACAGTATTTA
AAGATACCCCAAGAAGCTAATTATAACAAGACGAACTCCAATTCACTGTTCCTTGCATTCTAAAACCTTA
AATACCAGAAAACAGCTTTTTCAAAGTTGTTTTCAAAGTTGGCGTATAACATAGTATCGACGGAGCCGAT
TTTGAAACCACAATTATGGGTGATGCTGCCAACTTACTGATTTAGTGTATGATGGTGTTTTTGAGGTGCT
CCAGTGGCTTCTGTTTCTATCAGCTGTCCCTCCTGTTCAGCTACTGACGGGGTGGTGCGTAACGGCAAAA
GCACCGCCGGACATCAGCGCTATCTCTGCTCTCACTGCCGTAAAACATGGCAACTGCAGTTCACTTACAC
CGCTTCTCAACCCGGTACGCACCAGAAAATCATTGATATGGCCATGAATGGCGTTGGATGCCGGGCAACA
GCCCGCATTATGGGCGTTGGCCTCAACACGATTTTACGTCACTTAAAAAACTCAGGCCGCAGTCGGTAAC
CTCGCGCATACAGCCGGGCAGTGACGTCATCGTCTGCGCGGAAATGGACGAACAGTGGGGCTATGTCGGG
GCTAAATCGCGCCAGCGCTGGCTGTTTTACGCGTATGACAGTCTCCGGAAGACGGTTGTTGCGCACGTAT
TCGGTGAACGCACTATGGCGACGCTGGGGCGTCTTATGAGCCTGCTGTCACCCTTTGACGTGGTGATATG
GATGACGGATGGCTGGCCGCTGTATGAATCCCGCCTGAAGGGAAAGCTGCACGTAATCAGCAAGCGATAT
ACGCAGCGAATTGAGCGGCATAACCTGAATCTGAGGCAGCACCTGGCACGGCTGGGACGGAAGTCGCTGT
CGTTCTCAAAATCGGTGGAGCTGCATGACAAAGTCATCGGGCATTATCTGAACATAAAACACTATCAATA
AGTTGGAGTCATTACCCAATTATGATAGAATTTACAAGCTATAAGGTTATTGTCCTGGGTTTCAAGCATT
AGTCCATGCAAGTTTTTATGCTTTGCCCATTCTATAGATATATTGATAAGCGCGCTGCCTATGCCTTGCC
CCCTGAAATCCTTACATACGGCGATATCTTCTATATAAAAGATATATTATCTTATCAGTATTGTCAATAT
ATTCAAGGCAATCTGCCTCCTCATCCTCTTCATCCTCTTCGTCTTGGTAGCTTTTTAAATATGGCGCTTC
ATAGAGTAATTCTGTAAAGGTCCAATTCTCGTTTTCATACCTCGGTATAATCTTACCTATCACCTCAAAT
GGTTCGCTGGGTTTATCGCACCCCCGAACACGAGCACGGCACCCGCGACCACTATGCCAAGAATGCCCAA
GGTAAAAATTGCCGGCCCCGCCATGAAGTCCGTGAATGCCCCGACGGCCGAAGTGAAGGGCAGGCCGCCA
CCCAGGCCGCCGCCCTCACTGCCCGGCACCTGGTCGCTGAATGTCGATGCCAGCACCTGCGGCACGTCAA
TGCTTCCGGGCGTCGCGCTCGGGCTGATCGCCCATCCCGTTACTGCCCCGATCCCGGCAATGGCAAGGAC
TGCCAGCGCTGCCATTTTTGGGGTGAGGCCGTTCGCGGCCGAGGGGCGCAGCCCCTGGGGGGATGGGAGG
CCCGCGTTAGCGGGCCGGGAGGGTTCGAGAAGGGGGGGCACCCCCCTTCGGCGTGCGCGGTCACGCGCAC
AGGGCGCAGCCCTGGTTAAAAACAAGGTTTATAAATATTGGTTTAAAAGCAGGTTAAAAGACAGGTTAGC
GGTGGCCGAAAAACGGGCGGAAACCCTTGCAAATGCTGGATTTTCTGCCTGTGGACAGCCCCTCAAATGT
CAATAGGTGCGCCCCTCATCTGTCAGCACTCTGCCCCTCAAGTGTCAAGGATCGCGCCCCTCATCTGTCA
GTAGTCGCGCCCCTCAAGTGTCAATACCGCAGGGCACTTATCCCCAGGCTTGTCCACATCATCTGTGGGA
AACTCGCGTAAAATCAGGCGTTTTCGCCGATTTGCGAGGCTGGCCAGCTCCACGTCGCCGGCCGAAATCG
AGCCTGCCCCTCATCTGTCAACGCCGCGCCGGGTGAGTCGGCCCCTCAAGTGTCAACGTCCGCCCCTCAT
CTGTCAGTGAGGGCCAAGTTTTCCGCGAGGTATCCACAACGCCGGCGGCCGCGGTGTCTCGCACACGGCT
TCGACGGCGTTTCTGGCGCGTTTGCAGGGCCATAGACGGCCGCCAGCCCAGCGGCGAGGGCAACCAGCCC
GGTGAGCGTCGGAAAGGCGC
