>Addgene plasmid #126228 | pGWB14-LYX010 | depositor partial sequence | sequence record 241502 | Niben101Scf09236g00001.1
ATGCGGAGAGGTAGAGCAACCGCGGCGGCGAAGCAAGCGGCAGAGGCTGCACCGGCGGCTGGATCTGGAG
GATTAAAAGAGATTAGGTTTCGTGGAGTCAGAAAACGGCCGTGGGGAAGATTTGCGGCGGAGATTAGAGA
CCCGTGGAAAAAAACTAGGGTTTGGCTTGGCACTTTTGATTCAGCTGAAGAAGCCGCTAAAGCTTATGAC
GCTGCAGCTCGGACTCTTCGGGGACCTAAAGCAAAAACTAATTTCCCTTTACCTCCGTATTCTCACTTCA
ATCAAACCGTAAACCCTAACGACCCGTTTATTGACCCGAGATTGTACTCACTGGAAAATCACCCGATTGT
TATTCAAAGACCTACATCGAGCAGCATGAGTAGTACCGTAGAATCCTTCAGTGGGCCCAGGCCGCCGCCA
CGTCAGCAAACGGCGGTGTTGCCTTCGAGAAAACATCCTCGATCGCCGCCGGTCGTACCGGATGACTGCC
GGAGTGATTGTGACTCGTCGTCTTCTGTTGTTGAAGACGGCAATTGTGACAATGAATATGATAATATCGT
TTCCTCAGTTTTCCGGAAGCCGTTGTCTTTCGATCTCAACTTTCCGCCGCCGATGGATGCTGATTCTGAT
GATCTTCACTGCACAGCATTATGCCTT
